>Addgene plasmid #158426 | pLVX-IRES-Gβγ-BERKY3 | addgene full sequence | sequence record 311270 | Addgene NGS Result
CGTTACATAACTTACGGTAAATGGCCCGCCTGGCTGACCGCCCAACGACCCCCGCCCATTGACGTCAATA
ATGACGTATGTTCCCATAGTAACGCCAATAGGGACTTTCCATTGACGTCAATGGGTGGAGTATTTACGGT
AAACTGCCCACTTGGCAGTACATCAAGTGTATCATATGCCAAGTACGCCCCCTATTGACGTCAATGACGG
TAAATGGCCCGCCTGGCATTATGCCCAGTACATGACCTTATGGGACTTTCCTACTTGGCAGTACATCTAC
GTATTAGTCATCGCTATTACCATGGTGATGCGGTTTTGGCAGTACATCAATGGGCGTGGATAGCGGTTTG
ACTCACGGGGATTTCCAAGTCTCCACCCCATTGACGTCAATGGGAGTTTGTTTTGGCACCAAAATCAACG
GGACTTTCCAAAATGTCGTAACAACTCCGCCCCATTGACGCAAATGGGCGGTAGGCGTGTACGGTGGGAG
GTCTATATAAGCAGAGCTCGTTTAGTGAACCGTCAGATCGCCTGGAGACGCCATCCACGCTGTTTTGACC
TCCATAGAAGACACCGACTCTACTAGAGGATCTATTTCCGGTGAATTCCTCGAGGCTAGCATGGGATGTA
TAAAATCAAAAGGGAAAGACAGCAAGCTTGGATCAGGCGGTAGCGGGGGATCAGGCGGTAGCGGGATGGT
CTTCACACTCGAAGATTTCGTTGGGGACTGGCGACAGACAGCCGGCTACAACCTGGACCAAGTCCTTGAA
CAGGGAGGTGTGTCCAGTTTGTTTCAGAATCTCGGGGTGTCCGTAACTCCGATCCAAAGGATTGTCCTGA
GCGGTGAAAATGGGCTGAAGATCGACATCCATGTCATCATCCCGTATGAAGGTCTGAGCGGCGACCAAAT
GGGCCAGATCGAAAAAATTTTTAAGGTGGTGTACCCTGTGGATGATCATCACTTTAAGGTGATCCTGCAC
TATGGCACACTGGTAATCGACGGGGTTACGCCGAACATGATCGACTATTTCGGACGGCCGTATGAAGGCA
TCGCCGTGTTCGACGGCAAAAAGATCACTGTAACAGGGACCCTGTGGAACGGCAACAAAATTATCGACGA
GCGCCTGATCAACCCCGACGGCTCCCTGCTGTTCCGAGTAACCATCAACGGAGTGACCGGCTGGCGGCTG
TGCGAACGCATTCTGGCGGAATTCGGATCTGGTGGTTCAGGCGAAAACCTGTATTTTCAGGGCGGAAGCG
GAGAAGAGGAGGAAAAGAAAAAACAACAGGAGGAGGAGGCGGAGAGGCTGAGGAGGATACAAGAGGAAAT
GGAAAAAGAAAGAAAGCGGCGAGAGGAAGATGAGCAGCGACGCCGCAAGGAGGAGGAAGAGAGAAGGATG
AAATTGGAGATGGAGGCAAAACGCAAACAAGAAGAGGAAGAACGGAAGAAACGGGAGGATGATGAAAAGC
GGAAGAAAAAGGGATCTGGAGGGTCAGGGGGCGCGCCCATGGTTTCAAAGGGAGAAGAGTTGTTCACAGG
GGTTGTACCGATTCTTGTAGAACTTGACGGAGATGTCAACGGGCACAAGTTTAGTGTAAGTGGAGAAGGC
GAGGGCGATGCGACCTATGGAAAACTGACCCTTAAATTTATTTGTACTACGGGTAAATTGCCCGTTCCCT
GGCCGACATTGGTAACTACATTCGGATATGGTTTGATGTGCTTTGCAAGGTATCCGGATCACATGAAGCA
GCATGATTTCTTCAAGTCCGCCATGCCCGAAGGCTACGTCCAGGAGCGCACCATCTTCTTCAAGGACGAC
GGCAACTACAAGACCCGCGCCGAGGTGAAGTTCGAGGGCGACACCCTGGTGAACCGCATCGAGCTGAAGG
GCATCGACTTCAAGGAGGACGGCAACATCCTGGGGCACAAGCTGGAGTACAACTACAACAGCCACAACGT
CTATATCATGGCCGACAAGCAGAAGAACGGCATCAAGGTGAACTTCAAGATCCGCCACAACATCGAGGAC
GGCAGCGTGCAGCTCGCCGACCACTACCAGCAGAACACCCCCATCGGCGACGGCCCCGTGCTGCTGCCCG
ACAACCACTACCTGAGCTACCAGTCCGCCCTGAGCAAAGACCCCAACGAGAAGCGCGATCACATGGTCCT
GCTGGAGTTCGTGACCGCCGCCGGGATCACTCTCGGCATGGACGAGCTGTACAAGGGCGCGCCCGGAGGA
ATGGTTTCAAAGGGAGAAGAGTTGTTCACAGGGGTTGTACCGATTCTTGTAGAACTTGACGGAGATGTCA
ACGGGCACAAGTTTAGTGTAAGTGGAGAAGGCGAGGGCGATGCGACCTATGGAAAACTGACCCTTAAATT
TATTTGTACTACGGGTAAATTGCCCGTTCCCTGGCCGACATTGGTAACTACATTCGGATATGGTTTGATG
TGCTTTGCAAGGTATCCGGATCACATGAAGCAGCATGATTTCTTCAAGTCCGCCATGCCCGAAGGCTACG
TCCAGGAGCGCACCATCTTCTTCAAGGACGACGGCAACTACAAGACCCGCGCCGAGGTGAAGTTCGAGGG
CGACACCCTGGTGAACCGCATCGAGCTGAAGGGCATCGACTTCAAGGAGGACGGCAACATCCTGGGGCAC
AAGCTGGAGTACAACTACAACAGCCACAACGTCTATATCATGGCCGACAAGCAGAAGAACGGCATCAAGG
TGAACTTCAAGATCCGCCACAACATCGAGGACGGCAGCGTGCAGCTCGCCGACCACTACCAGCAGAACAC
CCCCATCGGCGACGGCCCCGTGCTGCTGCCCGACAACCACTACCTGAGCTACCAGTCCGCCCTGAGCAAA
GACCCCAACGAGAAGCGCGATCACATGGTCCTGCTGGAGTTCGTGACCGCCGCCGGGATCACTCTCGGCA
TGGACGAGCTGTACAAGGGATCCGGAGGAATGGTTTCAAAGGGAGAAGAGTTGTTCACAGGGGTTGTACC
GATTCTTGTAGAACTTGACGGAGATGTCAACGGGCACAAGTTTAGTGTAAGTGGAGAAGGCGAGGGCGAT
GCGACCTATGGAAAACTGACCCTTAAATTTATTTGTACTACGGGTAAATTGCCCGTTCCCTGGCCGACAT
TGGTAACTACATTCGGATATGGTTTGATGTGCTTTGCAAGGTATCCGGATCACATGAAGCAGCATGATTT
CTTCAAGTCCGCCATGCCCGAAGGCTACGTCCAGGAGCGCACCATCTTCTTCAAGGACGACGGCAACTAC
AAGACCCGCGCCGAGGTGAAGTTCGAGGGCGACACCCTGGTGAACCGCATCGAGCTGAAGGGCATCGACT
TCAAGGAGGACGGCAACATCCTGGGGCACAAGCTGGAGTACAACTACAACAGCCACAACGTCTATATCAT
GGCCGACAAGCAGAAGAACGGCATCAAGGTGAACTTCAAGATCCGCCACAACATCGAGGACGGCAGCGTG
CAGCTCGCCGACCACTACCAGCAGAACACCCCCATCGGCGACGGCCCCGTGCTGCTGCCCGACAACCACT
ACCTGAGCTACCAGTCCGCCCTGAGCAAAGACCCCAACGAGAAGCGCGATCACATGGTCCTGCTGGAGTT
CGTGACCGCCGCCGGGATCACTCTCGGCATGGACGAGCTGTACAAGGGATCCGGTGGCACCGGTGGATCA
GGCTCTTCTCGAGAGAACTTCCCTCTGGTGATCTCTGAGCGCTGGCAGCAGGAAGTGGCGGAAACAGTTT
ATGAAGCAGTAAATGCAGACACGGATAAAATCGAGGCCAGGAAGAGAGCTAAAAATAAGCAGCTTGGCCA
CGAAGAAGATTACGCCCTGGGAAGAGACTGCATCGTGCACGGGTACATGCTGAAGCTGGGGAACCCTTTC
CTGACCCAGTGGCAGCGCCGCTATTTTTACCTCTTTCCGAACAGACTTGAGTGGAGAGGAGAAGGCGAGT
CGCGACAAAGTTTACTGACAATGGAACAGATTGTGTCCGTGGAAGAAACTCAGATTAAAGACAAAAAGTG
CATTTTGTTGAGAATAAAAGGAGGGAAGCAGTTCGTTTTGCAGTGTGAGAGTGACCCAGAGTTTGTGCAG
TGGAAGAAAGAGCTGACGGAGACATTCATGGAGGCCCAGCGGCTGCTACGGCGAGCCCCCAAGTTCCTCA
ACAAATCCCGCTCAGCCGTCGTGGAACTCTCAAAGCCTCCCCTCTGCCATAGGAACAGCAACGGCCTCGG
AGGTTGACTCGAGGTGGAGAACAAAAACTTATTTCTGAAGAAGATCTGTGATCTAGACTCGAGACTAGTT
CTAGAGCGGCCGCGGATCCCGCCCCTCTCCCTCCCCCCCCCCTAACGTTACTGGCCGAAGCCGCTTGGAA
TAAGGCCGGTGTGCGTTTGTCTATATGTTATTTTCCACCATATTGCCGTCTTTTGGCAATGTGAGGGCCC
GGAAACCTGGCCCTGTCTTCTTGACGAGCATTCCTAGGGGTCTTTCCCCTCTCGCCAAAGGAATGCAAGG
TCTGTTGAATGTCGTGAAGGAAGCAGTTCCTCTGGAAGCTTCTTGAAGACAAACAACGTCTGTAGCGACC
CTTTGCAGGCAGCGGAACCCCCCACCTGGCGACAGGTGCCTCTGCGGCCAAAAGCCACGTGTATAAGATA
CACCTGCAAAGGCGGCACAACCCCAGTGCCACGTTGTGAGTTGGATAGTTGTGGAAAGAGTCAAATGGCT
CTCCTCAAGCGTATTCAACAAGGGGCTGAAGGATGCCCAGAAGGTACCCCATTGTATGGGATCTGATCTG
GGGCCTCGGTGCACATGCTTTACATGTGTTTAGTCGAGGTTAAAAAAACGTCTAGGCCCCCCGAACCACG
GGGACGTGGTTTTCCTTTGAAAAACACGATGATAAGCTTGCCACAACCCGTACCAAAGATGGATAGATCC
GGAAAGCCTGAACTCACCGCGACGTCTGTCGAGAAGTTTCTGATCGAAAAGTTCGACAGCGTCTCCGACC
TGATGCAGCTCTCGGAGGGCGAAGAATCTCGTGCTTTCAGCTTCGATGTAGGAGGGCGTGGATATGTCCT
GCGGGTAAATAGCTGCGCCGATGGTTTCTACAAAGATCGTTATGTTTATCGGCACTTTGCATCGGCCGCG
CTCCCGATTCCGGAAGTGCTTGACATTGGGGAATTCAGCGAGAGCCTGACCTATTGCATCTCCCGCCGTG
CACAGGGTGTCACGTTGCAAGACCTGCCTGAAACCGAACTGCCCGCTGTTCTGCAGCCGGTCGCGGAGGC
CATGGATGCGATCGCTGCGGCCGATCTTAGCCAGACGAGCGGGTTCGGCCCATTCGGACCGCAAGGAATC
GGTCAATACACTACATGGCGTGATTTCATATGCGCGATTGCTGATCCCCATGTGTATCACTGGCAAACTG
TGATGGACGACACCGTCAGTGCGTCCGTCGCGCAGGCTCTCGATGAGCTGATGCTTTGGGCCGAGGACTG
CCCCGAAGTCCGGCACCTCGTGCACGCGGATTTCGGCTCCAACAATGTCCTGACGGACAATGGCCGCATA
ACAGCGGTCATTGACTGGAGCGAGGCGATGTTCGGGGATTCCCAATACGAGGTCGCCAACATCTTCTTCT
GGAGGCCGTGGTTGGCTTGTATGGAGCAGCAGACGCGCTACTTCGAGCGGAGGCATCCGGAGCTTGCAGG
ATCGCCGCGGCTCCGGGCGTATATGCTCCGCATTGGTCTTGACCAACTCTATCAGAGCTTGGTTGACGGC
AATTTCGATGATGCAGCTTGGGCGCAGGGTCGATGCGACGCAATCGTCCGATCCGGAGCCGGGACTGTCG
GGCGTACACAAATCGCCCGCAGAAGCGCGGCCGTCTGGACCGATGGCTGTGTAGAAGTACTCGCCGATAG
TGGAAACCGACGCCCCAGCACTCGTCCGAGGGCAAAGGAATAGACGCGTCTGGAACAATCAACCTCTGGA
TTACAAAATTTGTGAAAGATTGACTGGTATTCTTAACTATGTTGCTCCTTTTACGCTATGTGGATACGCT
GCTTTAATGCCTTTGTATCATGCTATTGCTTCCCGTATGGCTTTCATTTTCTCCTCCTTGTATAAATCCT
GGTTGCTGTCTCTTTATGAGGAGTTGTGGCCCGTTGTCAGGCAACGTGGCGTGGTGTGCACTGTGTTTGC
TGACGCAACCCCCACTGGTTGGGGCATTGCCACCACCTGTCAGCTCCTTTCCGGGACTTTCGCTTTCCCC
CTCCCTATTGCCACGGCGGAACTCATCGCCGCCTGCCTTGCCCGCTGCTGGACAGGGGCTCGGCTGTTGG
GCACTGACAATTCCGTGGTGTTGTCGGGGAAGCTGACGTCCTTTCCATGGCTGCTCGCCTGTGTTGCCAC
CTGGATTCTGCGCGGGACGTCCTTCTGCTACGTCCCTTCGGCCCTCAATCCAGCGGACCTTCCTTCCCGC
GGCCTGCTGCCGGCTCTGCGGCCTCTTCCGCGTCTTCGCCTTCGCCCTCAGACGAGTCGGATCTCCCTTT
GGGCCGCCTCCCCGCCTGGAATTAATTCTGCAGTCGAGACCTAGAAAAACATGGAGCAATCACAAGTAGC
AATACAGCAGCTACCAATGCTGATTGTGCCTGGCTAGAAGCACAAGAGGAGGAGGAGGTGGGTTTTCCAG
TCACACCTCAGGTACCTTTAAGACCAATGACTTACAAGGCAGCTGTAGATCTTAGCCACTTTTTAAAAGA
AAAGAGGGGACTGGAAGGGCTAATTCACTCCCAACGAAGACAAGATATCCTTGATCTGTGGATCTACCAC
ACACAAGGCTACTTCCCTGATTAGCAGAACTACACACCAGGGCCAGGGGTCAGATATCCACTGACCTTTG
GATGGTGCTACAAGCTAGTACCAGTTGAGCCAGATAAGGTAGAAGAGGCCAATAAAGGAGAGAACACCAG
CTTGTTACACCCTGTGAGCCTGCATGGGATGGATGACCCGGAGAGAGAAGTGTTAGAGTGGAGGTTTGAC
AGCCGCCTAGCATTTCATCACGTGGCCCGAGAGCTGCATCCGGAGTACTTCAAGAACTGCTGATATCGAG
CTTGCTACAAGGGACTTTCCGCTGGGGACTTTCCAGGGAGGCGTGGCCTGGGCGGGACTGGGGAGTGGCG
AGCCCTCAGATCCTGCATATAAGCAGCTGCTTTTTGCCTGTACTGGGTCTCTCTGGTTAGACCAGATCTG
AGCCTGGGAGCTCTCTGGCTAACTAGGGAACCCACTGCTTAAGCCTCAATAAAGCTTGCCTTGAGTGCTT
CAAGTAGTGTGTGCCCGTCTGTTGTGTGACTCTGGTAACTAGAGATCCCTCAGACCCTTTTAGTCAGTGT
GGAAAATCTCTAGCAGTAGTAGTTCATGTCATCTTATTATTCAGTATTTATAACTTGCAAAGAAATGAAT
ATCAGAGAGTGAGAGGCCTTGACATTGCTAGCGTTTACCGTCGACCTCTAGCTAGAGCTTGGCGTAATCA
TGGTCATAGCTGTTTCCTGTGTGAAATTGTTATCCGCTCACAATTCCACACAACATACGAGCCGGAAGCA
TAAAGTGTAAAGCCTGGGGTGCCTAATGAGTGAGCTAACTCACATTAATTGCGTTGCGCTCACTGCCCGC
TTTCCAGTCGGGAAACCTGTCGTGCCAGCTGCATTAATGAATCGGCCAACGCGCGGGGAGAGGCGGTTTG
CGTATTGGGCGCTCTTCCGCTTCCTCGCTCACTGACTCGCTGCGCTCGGTCGTTCGGCTGCGGCGAGCGG
TATCAGCTCACTCAAAGGCGGTAATACGGTTATCCACAGAATCAGGGGATAACGCAGGAAAGAACATGTG
AGCAAAAGGCCAGCAAAAGGCCAGGAACCGTAAAAAGGCCGCGTTGCTGGCGTTTTTCCATAGGCTCCGC
CCCCCTGACGAGCATCACAAAAATCGACGCTCAAGTCAGAGGTGGCGAAACCCGACAGGACTATAAAGAT
ACCAGGCGTTTCCCCCTGGAAGCTCCCTCGTGCGCTCTCCTGTTCCGACCCTGCCGCTTACCGGATACCT
GTCCGCCTTTCTCCCTTCGGGAAGCGTGGCGCTTTCTCATAGCTCACGCTGTAGGTATCTCAGTTCGGTG
TAGGTCGTTCGCTCCAAGCTGGGCTGTGTGCACGAACCCCCCGTTCAGCCCGACCGCTGCGCCTTATCCG
GTAACTATCGTCTTGAGTCCAACCCGGTAAGACACGACTTATCGCCACTGGCAGCAGCCACTGGTAACAG
GATTAGCAGAGCGAGGTATGTAGGCGGTGCTACAGAGTTCTTGAAGTGGTGGCCTAACTACGGCTACACT
AGAAGAACAGTATTTGGTATCTGCGCTCTGCTGAAGCCAGTTACCTTCGGAAAAAGAGTTGGTAGCTCTT
GATCCGGCAAACAAACCACCGCTGGTAGCGGTGGTTTTTTTGTTTGCAAGCAGCAGATTACGCGCAGAAA
AAAAGGATCTCAAGAAGATCCTTTGATCTTTTCTACGGGGTCTGACGCTCAGTGGAACGAAAACTCACGT
TAAGGGATTTTGGTCATGAGATTATCAAAAAGGATCTTCACCTAGATCCTTTTAAATTAAAAATGAAGTT
TTAAATCAATCTAAAGTATATATGAGTAAACTTGGTCTGACAGTTACCAATGCTTAATCAGTGAGGCACC
TATCTCAGCGATCTGTCTATTTCGTTCATCCATAGTTGCCTGACTCCCCGTCGTGTAGATAACTACGATA
CGGGAGGGCTTACCATCTGGCCCCAGTGCTGCAATGATACCGCGAGACCCACGCTCACCGGCTCCAGATT
TATCAGCAATAAACCAGCCAGCCGGAAGGGCCGAGCGCAGAAGTGGTCCTGCAACTTTATCCGCCTCCAT
CCAGTCTATTAATTGTTGCCGGGAAGCTAGAGTAAGTAGTTCGCCAGTTAATAGTTTGCGCAACGTTGTT
GCCATTGCTACAGGCATCGTGGTGTCACGCTCGTCGTTTGGTATGGCTTCATTCAGCTCCGGTTCCCAAC
GATCAAGGCGAGTTACATGATCCCCCATGTTGTGCAAAAAAGCGGTTAGCTCCTTCGGTCCTCCGATCGT
TGTCAGAAGTAAGTTGGCCGCAGTGTTATCACTCATGGTTATGGCAGCACTGCATAATTCTCTTACTGTC
ATGCCATCCGTAAGATGCTTTTCTGTGACTGGTGAGTACTCAACCAAGTCATTCTGAGAATAGTGTATGC
GGCGACCGAGTTGCTCTTGCCCGGCGTCAATACGGGATAATACCGCGCCACATAGCAGAACTTTAAAAGT
GCTCATCATTGGAAAACGTTCTTCGGGGCGAAAACTCTCAAGGATCTTACCGCTGTTGAGATCCAGTTCG
ATGTAACCCACTCGTGCACCCAACTGATCTTCAGCATCTTTTACTTTCACCAGCGTTTCTGGGTGAGCAA
AAACAGGAAGGCAAAATGCCGCAAAAAAGGGAATAAGGGCGACACGGAAATGTTGAATACTCATACTCTT
CCTTTTTCAATATTATTGAAGCATTTATCAGGGTTATTGTCTCATGAGCGGATACATATTTGAATGTATT
TAGAAAAATAAACAAATAGGGGTTCCGCGCACATTTCCCCGAAAAGTGCCACCTGACGTCGACGGATCGG
GAGATCAACTTGTTTATTGCAGCTTATAATGGTTACAAATAAAGCAATAGCATCACAAATTTCACAAATA
AAGCATTTTTTTCACTGCATTCTAGTTGTGGTTTGTCCAAACTCATCAATGTATCTTATCATGTCTGGAT
CAACTGGATAACTCAAGCTAACCAAAATCATCCCAAACTTCCCACCCCATACCCTATTACCACTGCCAAT
TACCTGTGGTTTCATTTACTCTAAACCTGTGATTCCTCTGAATTATTTTCATTTTAAAGAAATTGTATTT
GTTAAATATGTACTACAAACTTAGTAGTTGGAAGGGCTAATTCACTCCCAAAGAAGACAAGATATCCTTG
ATCTGTGGATCTACCACACACAAGGCTACTTCCCTGATTAGCAGAACTACACACCAGGGCCAGGGGTCAG
ATATCCACTGACCTTTGGATGGTGCTACAAGCTAGTACCAGTTGAGCCAGATAAGGTAGAAGAGGCCAAT
AAAGGAGAGAACACCAGCTTGTTACACCCTGTGAGCCTGCATGGGATGGATGACCCGGAGAGAGAAGTGT
TAGAGTGGAGGTTTGACAGCCGCCTAGCATTTCATCACGTGGCCCGAGAGCTGCATCCGGAGTACTTCAA
GAACTGCTGATATCGAGCTTGCTACAAGGGACTTTCCGCTGGGGACTTTCCAGGGAGGCGTGGCCTGGGC
GGGACTGGGGAGTGGCGAGCCCTCAGATCCTGCATATAAGCAGCTGCTTTTTGCCTGTACTGGGTCTCTC
TGGTTAGACCAGATCTGAGCCTGGGAGCTCTCTGGCTAACTAGGGAACCCACTGCTTAAGCCTCAATAAA
GCTTGCCTTGAGTGCTTCAAGTAGTGTGTGCCCGTCTGTTGTGTGACTCTGGTAACTAGAGATCCCTCAG
ACCCTTTTAGTCAGTGTGGAAAATCTCTAGCAGTGGCGCCCGAACAGGGACTTGAAAGCGAAAGGGAAAC
CAGAGGAGCTCTCTCGACGCAGGACTCGGCTTGCTGAAGCGCGCACGGCAAGAGGCGAGGGGCGGCGACT
GGTGAGTACGCCAAAAATTTTGACTAGCGGAGGCTAGAAGGAGAGAGATGGGTGCGAGAGCGTCAGTATT
AAGCGGGGGAGAATTAGATCGCGATGGGAAAAAATTCGGTTAAGGCCAGGGGGAAAGAAAAAATATAAAT
TAAAACATATAGTATGGGCAAGCAGGGAGCTAGAACGATTCGCAGTTAATCCTGGCCTGTTAGAAACATC
AGAAGGCTGTAGACAAATACTGGGACAGCTACAACCATCCCTTCAGACAGGATCAGAAGAACTTAGATCA
TTATATAATACAGTAGCAACCCTCTATTGTGTGCATCAAAGGATAGAGATAAAAGACACCAAGGAAGCTT
TAGACAAGATAGAGGAAGAGCAAAACAAAAGTAAGACCACCGCACAGCAAGCGGCCGGCCGCTGATCTTC
AGACCTGGAGGAGGAGATATGAGGGACAATTGGAGAAGTGAATTATATAAATATAAAGTAGTAAAAATTG
AACCATTAGGAGTAGCACCCACCAAGGCAAAGAGAAGAGTGGTGCAGAGAGAAAAAAGAGCAGTGGGAAT
AGGAGCTTTGTTCCTTGGGTTCTTGGGAGCAGCAGGAAGCACTATGGGCGCAGCGTCAATGACGCTGACG
GTACAGGCCAGACAATTATTGTCTGGTATAGTGCAGCAGCAGAACAATTTGCTGAGGGCTATTGAGGCGC
AACAGCATCTGTTGCAACTCACAGTCTGGGGCATCAAGCAGCTCCAGGCAAGAATCCTGGCTGTGGAAAG
ATACCTAAAGGATCAACAGCTCCTGGGGATTTGGGGTTGCTCTGGAAAACTCATTTGCACCACTGCTGTG
CCTTGGAATGCTAGTTGGAGTAATAAATCTCTGGAACAGATTTGGAATCACACGACCTGGATGGAGTGGG
ACAGAGAAATTAACAATTACACAAGCTTAATACACTCCTTAATTGAAGAATCGCAAAACCAGCAAGAAAA
GAATGAACAAGAATTATTGGAATTAGATAAATGGGCAAGTTTGTGGAATTGGTTTAACATAACAAATTGG
CTGTGGTATATAAAATTATTCATAATGATAGTAGGAGGCTTGGTAGGTTTAAGAATAGTTTTTGCTGTAC
TTTCTATAGTGAATAGAGTTAGGCAGGGATATTCACCATTATCGTTTCAGACCCACCTCCCAACCCCGAG
GGGACCCGACAGGCCCGAAGGAATAGAAGAAGAAGGTGGAGAGAGAGACAGAGACAGATCCATTCGATTA
GTGAACGGATCTCGACGGTATCGCCTTTAAAAGAAAAGGGGGGATTGGGGGGTACAGTGCAGGGGAAAGA
ATAGTAGACATAATAGCAACAGACATACAAACTAAAGAATTACAAAAACAAATTACAAAAATTCAAAATT
TTCGGGTTTATTACAGGGACAGCAGAGATCCAGTTTATCGATAAGCTTGGGAGTTCCG
Features (pLannotate 1.2.2; 29 found; start..end, strand, type, name):
      1..304     +  enhancer       CMV enhancer: human cytomegalovirus immediate early enhancer
    305..508     +  promoter       CMV promoter: human cytomegalovirus (CMV) immediate early promoter
    696..1208    +  CDS            Nluc: NanoLuc® luciferase human codon-optimized
   1233..1253    +  CDS            TEV site: tobacco etch virus (TEV) protease recognition and cleavage site
   1509..2225    +  CDS            Citrine: Citrine is a basic (constitutively fluorescent) yellow fluorescent protein published in 2001, derived from Aequorea victoria. It has moderate acid sensitivity.
   2241..2957    +  CDS            Citrine: Citrine is a basic (constitutively fluorescent) yellow fluorescent protein published in 2001, derived from Aequorea victoria. It has moderate acid sensitivity.
   2970..3686    +  CDS            Citrine: Citrine is a basic (constitutively fluorescent) yellow fluorescent protein published in 2001, derived from Aequorea victoria. It has moderate acid sensitivity.
   3675..4268    +  CDS            GRK3 (fragment): ARBK2_HUMAN - Also known as ADRBK2, BARK2. Experimental evidence at protein level: Swiss-Prot protein existence level 1. Specifically phosphorylates the agonist-occupied form of the beta-adrenergic and closely related receptors. From Homo sapiens (Human).
   4334..4353    -  misc_feature   MCS (fragment): pBluescript multiple cloning site
   4473..4935    +  misc_feature   IRES: internal ribosome entry site (IRES) of the encephalomyocarditis virus (EMCV)
   4973..5993    +  CDS            HygR (fragment): aminoglycoside phosphotransferase from E. coli; aph(4)-Ia; confers resistance to hygromycin
   6007..6595    +  misc_feature   WPRE: woodchuck hepatitis virus posttranscriptional regulatory element
   6612..7130    +  CDS            nef (fragment): NEF_HV1BR - Experimental evidence at protein level: Swiss-Prot protein existence level 1. Extracellular Nef protein targets CD4(+) T-lymphocytes for apoptosis by interacting with CXCR4 surface receptors (PubMed:14990729). From Human immunodeficiency virus type 1 group M subtype B (isolate BRU/LAI) (HIV-1).
   7178..7435    +  LTR            5' LTR (truncated): truncated 5' long terminal repeat (LTR) from HIV-1
   7585..7607    -  protein_bind   lac operator (fragment): The lac repressor binds to the lac operator to inhibit transcription in E. coli. This inhibition can be relieved by adding lactose or isopropyl-β-D-thiogalactopyranoside (IPTG). lac repressor encoded by lacI
   7611..7641    -  promoter       lac promoter: promoter for the E. coli lac operon
   7656..7677    -  protein_bind   CAP binding site: CAP binding activates transcription in the presence of cAMP. E. coli catabolite activator protein
   7690..7782    -  CDS            lacI (fragment): lac repressor; lacI; The lac repressor binds to the lac operator to inhibit transcription in E. coli. This inhibition can be relieved by adding lactose or isopropyl-β-D-thiogalactopyranoside (IPTG).
   7965..8553    -  rep_origin     ori: high-copy-number ColE1/pMB1/pBR322/pUC origin of replication
   8724..9584    -  CDS            AmpR: β-lactamase; bla; confers resistance to ampicillin, carbenicillin, and related antibiotics
   9585..9689    -  promoter       AmpR promoter: bla
   9737..9871    +  polyA_signal   SV40 poly(A) signal: SV40 polyadenylation signal
  10038..10367   +  CDS            nef (fragment): NEF_HV1BR - Experimental evidence at protein level: Swiss-Prot protein existence level 1. Extracellular Nef protein targets CD4(+) T-lymphocytes for apoptosis by interacting with CXCR4 surface receptors (PubMed:14990729). From Human immunodeficiency virus type 1 group M subtype B (isolate BRU/LAI) (HIV-1).
  10415..10672   +  LTR            5' LTR (truncated): truncated 5' long terminal repeat (LTR) from HIV-1
  10719..10844   +  misc_feature   HIV-1 Ψ: packaging signal of human immunodeficiency virus type 1
  10828..11166   +  CDS            HIV-1 gag (fragment): gag protein from human immunodeficiency virus 1; gag
  11341..11574   +  misc_feature   RRE: The Rev response element (RRE) of HIV-1 allows for Rev-dependent mRNA export from the nucleus to the cytoplasm.
  11951..12051   +  CDS            Rev (fragment): human immunodeficiency virus 1 (HIV-1) Rev protein; rev; enhances nuclear export of unspliced and incompletely spliced viral mRNAs
  12066..12181   +  misc_feature   cPPT/CTS: central polypurine tract and central termination sequence of HIV-1 (lacking the first T)
