[The description below was written by a language model from this plasmid's Addgene catalogue record and pLannotate feature annotations shown in this document.]
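Description:
pLVX-IRES-Gβγ-BERKY3 is an HIV-1-based lentiviral transfer plasmid, built on the pLVX-IRES-Hyg backbone, that delivers a single-chain BRET biosensor for detecting free Gβγ subunits in live cells. In bacteria it is maintained through a high-copy ColE1/pUC-type origin and selected with ampicillin via β-lactamase. The viral portion carries two HIV-1 LTR regions (both annotated by the software as truncated 5' LTRs, with adjacent nef-derived sequence), the Ψ packaging signal with a gag fragment, the Rev response element for Rev-dependent nuclear export of the genomic RNA, and the cPPT/CTS element. Because the plasmid is circular, these elements at the end of the numbered record sit directly upstream of the CMV enhancer/promoter at its start. A WPRE follows the expression cassette to boost transcript expression.

The CMV promoter drives a bicistronic transcript. The first open reading frame is the roughly 3.7 kb sensor, described as Lyn11-Nluc-ER/K linker-3xYFP-GRK3ct. The feature table identifies NanoLuc luciferase as the BRET donor, a TEV protease site, three tandem Citrine-type yellow fluorescent proteins as the acceptor, and a C-terminal fragment of human GRK3, which serves as the Gβγ-binding module. The Lyn11 membrane-targeting sequence and the ER/K linker are named in the catalogue entry but were not picked up as annotated features. They presumably occupy the unannotated gaps before Nluc and between the TEV site and the first Citrine. An EMCV IRES then allows translation of the hygromycin resistance gene from the same mRNA, so hygromycin selection enriches for transduced cells expressing the sensor. The construct is intended for generating stable sensor-expressing cells to monitor G-protein activation through Gβγ release.
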