Addgene plasmid #158426: pLVX-IRES-Gβγ-BERKY3
Purpose: BRET biosensor for detection of free Gβγ in lentiviral vector pLVX-IRES-Hyg
Depositing lab: Mikel Garcia-Marcos. Depositing organization: Boston University Medical Campus. Publication: Revealing the Activity of Trimeric G-proteins in Live Cells with a Versatile Biosensor Design. Maziarz M, Park JC, Leyme A, Marivin A, Garcia-Lopez A, Patel PP, Garcia-Marcos M. Cell. 2020 Jun 27. pii: S0092-8674(20)30752-2. doi: 10.1016/j.cell.2020.06.020. PubMed 32634377.
Backbone
  Vector backbone: pLVX-IRES-Hyg
  Backbone size w/o insert (bp): 8519
  Total vector size (bp): 12220
  Vector type: Lentiviral
  Selectable markers: Hygromycin
Growth in bacteria
  Bacterial resistance: Ampicillin, 100 μg/mL
  Growth temperature: 37°C
  Growth strain: NEB Stable
  Copy number: Unknown
Gene/Insert
  Gene/Insert name: Lyn11-Nluc-ER/K linker-3xYFP-GRK3ct (alt name: Gβγ*-BERKY3)
  Insert size (bp): 3701
  Promoter: CMV
  Cloning method: Restriction Enzyme; 5′ cloning site XhoI (not destroyed); 3′ cloning site XhoI (not destroyed)
  Sequencing primers: 5′ CMV-F
Terms and licenses: Academic/Nonprofit Terms; Industry Terms: Not Available to Industry
How to cite: pLVX-IRES-Gβγ-BERKY3 was a gift from Mikel Garcia-Marcos (Addgene plasmid # 158426 ; http://n2t.net/addgene:158426 ; RRID:Addgene_158426)
