>Addgene plasmid #158426 | pLVX-IRES-Gβγ-BERKY3 | depositor partial sequence | sequence record 305668 | insertion into the XhoI site
ATGGGATGTATAAAATCAAAAGGGAAAGACAGCAAGCTTGGATCAGGCGGTAGCGGGGGATCAGGCGGTA
GCGGGATGGTCTTCACACTCGAAGATTTCGTTGGGGACTGGCGACAGACAGCCGGCTACAACCTGGACCA
AGTCCTTGAACAGGGAGGTGTGTCCAGTTTGTTTCAGAATCTCGGGGTGTCCGTAACTCCGATCCAAAGG
ATTGTCCTGAGCGGTGAAAATGGGCTGAAGATCGACATCCATGTCATCATCCCGTATGAAGGTCTGAGCG
GCGACCAAATGGGCCAGATCGAAAAAATTTTTAAGGTGGTGTACCCTGTGGATGATCATCACTTTAAGGT
GATCCTGCACTATGGCACACTGGTAATCGACGGGGTTACGCCGAACATGATCGACTATTTCGGACGGCCG
TATGAAGGCATCGCCGTGTTCGACGGCAAAAAGATCACTGTAACAGGGACCCTGTGGAACGGCAACAAAA
TTATCGACGAGCGCCTGATCAACCCCGACGGCTCCCTGCTGTTCCGAGTAACCATCAACGGAGTGACCGG
CTGGCGGCTGTGCGAACGCATTCTGGCGGAATTCGGATCTGGTGGTTCAGGCGAAAACCTGTATTTTCAG
GGCGGAAGCGGAGAAGAGGAGGAAAAGAAAAAACAACAGGAGGAGGAGGCGGAGAGGCTGAGGAGGATAC
AAGAGGAAATGGAAAAAGAAAGAAAGCGGCGAGAGGAAGATGAGCAGCGACGCCGCAAGGAGGAGGAAGA
GAGAAGGATGAAATTGGAGATGGAGGCAAAACGCAAACAAGAAGAGGAAGAACGGAAGAAACGGGAGGAT
GATGAAAAGCGGAAGAAAAAGGGATCTGGAGGGTCAGGGGGCGCGCCCATGGTTTCAAAGGGAGAAGAGT
TGTTCACAGGGGTTGTACCGATTCTTGTAGAACTTGACGGAGATGTCAACGGGCACAAGTTTAGTGTAAG
TGGAGAAGGCGAGGGCGATGCGACCTATGGAAAACTGACCCTTAAATTTATTTGTACTACGGGTAAATTG
CCCGTTCCCTGGCCGACATTGGTAACTACATTCGGATATGGTTTGATGTGCTTTGCAAGGTATCCGGATC
ACATGAAGCAGCATGATTTCTTCAAGTCCGCCATGCCCGAAGGCTACGTCCAGGAGCGCACCATCTTCTT
CAAGGACGACGGCAACTACAAGACCCGCGCCGAGGTGAAGTTCGAGGGCGACACCCTGGTGAACCGCATC
GAGCTGAAGGGCATCGACTTCAAGGAGGACGGCAACATCCTGGGGCACAAGCTGGAGTACAACTACAACA
GCCACAACGTCTATATCATGGCCGACAAGCAGAAGAACGGCATCAAGGTGAACTTCAAGATCCGCCACAA
CATCGAGGACGGCAGCGTGCAGCTCGCCGACCACTACCAGCAGAACACCCCCATCGGCGACGGCCCCGTG
CTGCTGCCCGACAACCACTACCTGAGCTACCAGTCCGCCCTGAGCAAAGACCCCAACGAGAAGCGCGATC
ACATGGTCCTGCTGGAGTTCGTGACCGCCGCCGGGATCACTCTCGGCATGGACGAGCTGTACAAGGGCGC
GCCCGGAGGAATGGTTTCAAAGGGAGAAGAGTTGTTCACAGGGGTTGTACCGATTCTTGTAGAACTTGAC
GGAGATGTCAACGGGCACAAGTTTAGTGTAAGTGGAGAAGGCGAGGGCGATGCGACCTATGGAAAACTGA
CCCTTAAATTTATTTGTACTACGGGTAAATTGCCCGTTCCCTGGCCGACATTGGTAACTACATTCGGATA
TGGTTTGATGTGCTTTGCAAGGTATCCGGATCACATGAAGCAGCATGATTTCTTCAAGTCCGCCATGCCC
GAAGGCTACGTCCAGGAGCGCACCATCTTCTTCAAGGACGACGGCAACTACAAGACCCGCGCCGAGGTGA
AGTTCGAGGGCGACACCCTGGTGAACCGCATCGAGCTGAAGGGCATCGACTTCAAGGAGGACGGCAACAT
CCTGGGGCACAAGCTGGAGTACAACTACAACAGCCACAACGTCTATATCATGGCCGACAAGCAGAAGAAC
GGCATCAAGGTGAACTTCAAGATCCGCCACAACATCGAGGACGGCAGCGTGCAGCTCGCCGACCACTACC
AGCAGAACACCCCCATCGGCGACGGCCCCGTGCTGCTGCCCGACAACCACTACCTGAGCTACCAGTCCGC
CCTGAGCAAAGACCCCAACGAGAAGCGCGATCACATGGTCCTGCTGGAGTTCGTGACCGCCGCCGGGATC
ACTCTCGGCATGGACGAGCTGTACAAGGGATCCGGAGGAATGGTTTCAAAGGGAGAAGAGTTGTTCACAG
GGGTTGTACCGATTCTTGTAGAACTTGACGGAGATGTCAACGGGCACAAGTTTAGTGTAAGTGGAGAAGG
CGAGGGCGATGCGACCTATGGAAAACTGACCCTTAAATTTATTTGTACTACGGGTAAATTGCCCGTTCCC
TGGCCGACATTGGTAACTACATTCGGATATGGTTTGATGTGCTTTGCAAGGTATCCGGATCACATGAAGC
AGCATGATTTCTTCAAGTCCGCCATGCCCGAAGGCTACGTCCAGGAGCGCACCATCTTCTTCAAGGACGA
CGGCAACTACAAGACCCGCGCCGAGGTGAAGTTCGAGGGCGACACCCTGGTGAACCGCATCGAGCTGAAG
GGCATCGACTTCAAGGAGGACGGCAACATCCTGGGGCACAAGCTGGAGTACAACTACAACAGCCACAACG
TCTATATCATGGCCGACAAGCAGAAGAACGGCATCAAGGTGAACTTCAAGATCCGCCACAACATCGAGGA
CGGCAGCGTGCAGCTCGCCGACCACTACCAGCAGAACACCCCCATCGGCGACGGCCCCGTGCTGCTGCCC
GACAACCACTACCTGAGCTACCAGTCCGCCCTGAGCAAAGACCCCAACGAGAAGCGCGATCACATGGTCC
TGCTGGAGTTCGTGACCGCCGCCGGGATCACTCTCGGCATGGACGAGCTGTACAAGGGATCCGGTGGCAC
CGGTGGATCAGGCTCTTCTCGAGAGAACTTCCCTCTGGTGATCTCTGAGCGCTGGCAGCAGGAAGTGGCG
GAAACAGTTTATGAAGCAGTAAATGCAGACACGGATAAAATCGAGGCCAGGAAGAGAGCTAAAAATAAGC
AGCTTGGCCACGAAGAAGATTACGCCCTGGGAAGAGACTGCATCGTGCACGGGTACATGCTGAAGCTGGG
GAACCCTTTCCTGACCCAGTGGCAGCGCCGCTATTTTTACCTCTTTCCGAACAGACTTGAGTGGAGAGGA
GAAGGCGAGTCGCGACAAAGTTTACTGACAATGGAACAGATTGTGTCCGTGGAAGAAACTCAGATTAAAG
ACAAAAAGTGCATTTTGTTGAGAATAAAAGGAGGGAAGCAGTTCGTTTTGCAGTGTGAGAGTGACCCAGA
GTTTGTGCAGTGGAAGAAAGAGCTGACGGAGACATTCATGGAGGCCCAGCGGCTGCTACGGCGAGCCCCC
AAGTTCCTCAACAAATCCCGCTCAGCCGTCGTGGAACTCTCAAAGCCTCCCCTCTGCCATAGGAACAGCA
ACGGCCTCGGAGGTTGACTCGAGGTGGAGAACAAAAACTTATTTCTGAAGAAGATCTGTGA
